>Addgene plasmid #65209 | pEBG-PELP1 | addgene partial sequence | sequence record 111848 | EF1a-F 5'-TCAAGCCTCAGACAGTGGTTC-3'
CTCTAGAGATCCCTCGACCTCGAGATCCATTGTGCTGGATCTACAATGGCCCCTATACTAGGTTATTGGA
AAATTAAGGGCCTTGTGCAACCCACTCGACTTCTTTTGGAATATCTTGAAGAAAAATATGAAGAGCATTT
GTATGAGCGCGATGAAGGTGATAAATGGCGAAACAAAAAGTTTGAATTGGGTTTGGAGTTTCCCAATCTT
CCTTATTATATTGATGGTGATGTTAAATTAACACAGTCTATGGCCATCATACGTTATATAGCTGACAAGC
ACAACATGTTGGGTGGTTGTCCAAAAGAGCGTGCAGAGATTTCAATGCTTGAAGGAGCGGTTTTGGATAT
TAGATACGGTGTTTCGAGAATTGCATATAGTAAAGACTTTGAAACTCTCAAAGTTGATTTTCTTAGCAAG
CTACCTGAAATGCTGAAAATGTTCGAAGATCGTTTATGTCATAAAACATATTTAAATGGTGATCATGTAA
CCCATCCTGACTTCATGTTGTATGACGCTCTTGATGTTGTTTTATACATGGACCCAATGTGCCTGGATGC
GTTCCCAAAATTAGTTTGTTTTAAAAAACGTATTGAAGCTATCCCACAAATTGATAAGTACTTGAAATCC
AGCAAGTATATAGCATGGCCTTTGCAGGGCTGGCAAGCCACGTTTGGTGGTGGCGACCATCCTCC
