>Addgene plasmid #65209 | pEBG-PELP1 | addgene partial sequence | sequence record 111849 | M13-Rev 5'-CAGGAAACAGCTATGACC-3'
GCATGCATCTCAATTAGTCAGCAACCATAGTCCCGCCCCTAACTCCGCCCATCCCGCCCCTAACTCCGCC
CAGTTCCGCCCATTCTCCGCCCCATGGCTGACTAATTTTTTTTATTTATGCAGAGGCCGAGGCCGCCTCG
GCCTCTGAGCTATTCCAGAAGTAGTGAGGAGGCTTTTTTGGAGGCCTAGGCTTTTGCAAAAAGCTTTGCA
AAGATGGATAAAGTTTTAAACAGAGAGGAATCTTTGCAGCTAATGGACCTTCTAGGTCTTGAAAGGAGTG
GGAATTGGCTCCGGTGCCCGTCAGTGGGCAGAGCGCACATCGCCCACAGTCCCCGAGAAGTTGGGGGGAG
GGGTCGGCAATTGAACCGGTGCCTAGAGAAGGTGGCGCGGGGTAAACTGGGAAAGTGATGTCGTGTACTG
GCTCCGCCTTTTTCCCGAGGGTGGGGGAGAACCGTATATAAGTGCAGTAGTCGCCGTGAACGTTCTTTTT
CGCAACGGGTTTGCCGCCAGAACACAGGTAAGTGCCGTGTGTGGTTCCCGCGGGCCTGGCCTCTTTACGG
GTTATGGCCCTTGCGTGCCTTGAATTACTTCCACCTGGCTGCAGTACGTGATTCTTGATCCCGAGCTTCG
GGTTGGAAGTGGGTGGGAGAGTTCGAGGCCTTGCGCTTAAGGAGCCCCTTCGCCTCGTGCTTGAGTTGAG
GCCTGGCCT
