>Addgene plasmid #65209 | pEBG-PELP1 | addgene partial sequence | sequence record 113795 | pGEX5 5'-GGGCTGGCAAGCCACGTTTGGTG-3'
GCGTGGATCCATGGCGGCAGCCGTTCTGAGTGGGCCCTCTGCGGGCTCCGCGGCTGGGGTTCCTGGCGGG
ACCGGGGGTCTCTCGGCAGTGAGCTCGGGCCCGCGGCTCCGCCTGCTGCTGCTGGAGAGTGTTTCTGGTT
TGCTGCAACCTCGAACGGGGTCTGCCGTTGCTCCGGTGCATCCCCCAAACCGCTCGGCCCCACATTTGCC
CGGGCTCATGTGCCTATTGCGGCTGCATGGGTCGGTGGGCGGGGCCCAGAACCTTTCAGCTCTTGGGGCA
TTGGTGAGTCTCAGTAATGCACGTCTCAGTTCCATCAAAACTCGGTTTGAGGGCCTGTGTCTGCTGTCCC
TGCTGGTAGGGGAGAGCCCCACAGAGCTATTCCAGCAGCACTGTGTGTCTTGGCTTCGGAGCATTCAGCA
GGTGTTACAGACCCAGGACCCGCCTGCCACAATGGAGCTGGCCGTGGCTGTCCTGAGGGACCTCCTCCGA
TATGCAGCCCAGCTGCCTGCACTGTTCCGGGACATCTCCATGAACCACCTCCCTGGCCTTCTCACCTCCC
TGCTGGGCCTCAGGCCAGAGTGTGAGCAGTCAGCATTGGAAGGAATGAAGGCTTGTATGACCTATTTCCC
TCGGGCTTGTGGTTCTCTCAAAGGCAAGCTGGCCTCATTTTTTCTGTCTAGGGTGGATGCCTTGAGCCCT
CAGCTCCAACAGTTGGCCTGTGAGTGTTA
