[The description below was written by a language model from this plasmid's Addgene catalogue record.]
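Description:
pEBG-PELP1 is a mammalian expression plasmid of about 9.4 kb, built on the roughly 6 kb pEBG backbone, that carries the full-length human PELP1 cDNA (proline, glutamate and leucine rich protein 1, also known as MNAR or P160; insert about 3.4 kb). It is propagated in E. coli under ampicillin selection. The record gives its copy number as unknown and does not describe the bacterial origin of replication or any marker for selection in mammalian cells, and no feature table is available to fill in those details.

Expression is driven by the EF1a promoter, a strong constitutive promoter active in a broad range of mammalian cell types. The backbone supplies a glutathione S-transferase (GST) tag upstream of the cloning site, so PELP1 is produced as an N-terminal GST fusion. The cDNA was inserted by restriction cloning between BamHI (5′) and NotI (3′), and both sites were preserved. The depositor notes that the PELP1 cDNA contains an internal BamHI site, so digestion with BamHI and NotI will not release the insert as a single intact fragment, which matters for diagnostic digests or subcloning.

The stated purpose is expression of full-length human PELP1 in mammalian cells. The GST moiety allows the fusion protein and its associated partners to be captured on glutathione resin or detected with anti-GST reagents, which suits pull-down, interaction and kinase substrate experiments. This fits the associated study, which examined cyclin-dependent kinase-mediated phosphorylation of PELP1 and its role in the protein's oncogenic functions.
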