Addgene plasmid #65209: pEBG-PELP1
Purpose: Full length mammalian expression vector for hPELP1
Depositing lab: Ratna Vadlamudi. Depositing organization: University of Texas Health Science Center at San Antonio. Publication: Cyclin-dependent kinase-mediated phosphorylation plays a critical role in the oncogenic functions of PELP1. Nair BC, Nair SS, Chakravarty D, Challa R, Manavathi B, Yew PR, Kumar R, Tekmal RR, Vadlamudi RK. Cancer Res. 2010 Sep 15;70(18):7166-75. doi: 10.1158/0008-5472.CAN-10-0628. Epub 2010 Aug 31. PubMed 20807815.
Backbone
  Vector backbone: pEBG
  Backbone manufacturer: Supplied by Addgene
  Backbone size w/o insert (bp): 6000
  Total vector size (bp): 9400
  Vector type: Mammalian Expression
Growth in bacteria
  Bacterial resistance: Ampicillin, 100 μg/mL
  Growth temperature: 37°C
  Growth strain: DH5alpha
  Copy number: Unknown
Gene/Insert
  Gene/Insert name: PELP1 (alt name: proline, glutamate and leucine rich protein 1)
  Species: H. sapiens (human)
  Insert size (bp): 3400
  Entrez Gene: PELP1 (a.k.a. MNAR, P160)
  Promoter: EF1a
  Tag / fusion protein: GST (N terminal on backbone)
  Cloning method: Restriction Enzyme; 5′ cloning site BamHI (not destroyed); 3′ cloning site NotI (not destroyed)
  Sequencing primers: 5′ EF1aF; 3′ M13R
Terms and licenses: Academic/Nonprofit Terms; Industry Terms: Not Available to Industry
Depositor comments: PELP1 cDNA has internal BamHI site
How to cite: pEBG-PELP1 was a gift from Ratna Vadlamudi (Addgene plasmid # 65209 ; http://n2t.net/addgene:65209 ; RRID:Addgene_65209)
